>Addgene plasmid #57310 | Dronpa3-CD9-10 | depositor partial sequence | sequence record 88448 | insert sequence
CGCTAGCGCTACCGGTCGCCACCATGGTGAGTGTGATTAAACCAGACATGAAGATCAAGCTGCGTATGGA
AGGCGCTGTAAATGGACACCCGTTCGCGATTGAAGGAGTTGGCCTTGGGAAGCCTTTCGAGGGAAAACAG
AGTATGGACCTTAAAGTCAAAGAAGGCGGACCTCTGCCTTTCGCCTATGACATCTTGACAACTGTGTTCT
GTTACGGCAACAGGGTATTCGCCAAATACCCAGAAAATATAGTAGACTATTTCAAGCAGTCGTTTCCTGA
GGGCTACTCTTGGGAACGAAGCATGAATTACGAAGACGGGGGCATTTGTAACGCGACAAACGACATAACC
CTGGATGGTGACTGTTATATCTATGAAATTCGATTTGATGGTGTGAACTTTCCTGCCAATGGTCCAGTTA
TGCAGAAGAGGACTGTGAAATGGGAGCCATCCACTGAGAAATTGTATGTGCGTGATGGAGTGCTGAAGGG
TGATATTAACGCGGCTCTGTCGCTTGAAGGAGGTGGCCATTACCGATGTGACTTCAAAACTACTTATAAA
GCTAAGAAGGTTGTCCAGTTGCCAGACTATCACTTTGTGGACCACCACATTGAGATTAAAAGCCACGACA
AAGATTACAGTAATGTTAATCTGCATGAGCACGCCGAAGCGCATTCTGAGCTGCCGAGGCAGGCCAAGTC
CGGACTCAGATCTCGAGCTCAAGCTTCCCCGGTCAAAGGAGGCACCAAGTGCATCAAATACCTGCTGTTC
GGATTTAACTTCATCTTCTGGCTTGCCGGGATTGCTGTCCTTGCCATTGGACTATGGCTCCGATTCGACT
CTCAGACCAAGAGCATCTTCGAGCAAGAAACTAATAATAATAATTCCAGCTTCTACACAGGAGTCTATAT
TCTGATCGGAGCCGGCGCCCTCATGATGCTGGTGGGCTTCCTGGGCTGCTGCGGGGCTGTGCAGGAGTCC
CAGTGCATGCTGGGACTGTTCTTCGGCTTCCTCTTGGTGATATTCGCCATTGAAATAGCTGCGGCCATCT
GGGGATATTCCCACAAGGATGAGGTGATTAAGGAAGTCCAGGAGTTTTACAAGGACACCTACAACAAGCT
GAAAACCAAGGATGAGCCCCAGCGGGAAACGCTGAAAGCCATCCACTATGCGTTGAACTGCTGTGGTTTG
GCTGGGGGCGTGGAACAGTTTATCTCAGACATCTGCCCCAAGAAGGACGTACTCGAAACCTTCACCGTGA
AGTCCTGTCCTGATGCCATCAAAGAGGTCTTCGACAATAAATTCCACATCATCGGCGCAGTGGGCATCGG
CATTGCCGTGGTCATGATATTTGGCATGATCTTCAGTATGATCTTGTGCTGTGCTATCCGCAGGAACCGC
GAGATGGTCTAGGGATCCAAGGGCGAATTCTGCAGTCGACGGTACCGCGGGCCCGGGATCCACCGGATCT
AGATAACTGATCATA
