>Addgene plasmid #57310 | Dronpa3-CD9-10 | addgene partial sequence | sequence record 121924 | Dronpa-F 5'-ATCACTTTGTGGACCACCAC-3'
TAATGTTAATCTGCATGAGCACGCCGAAGCGCATTCTGAGCTGCCGAGGCAGGCCAAGTCCGGACTCAGA
TCTCGAGCTCAAGCTTCCCCGGTCAAAGGAGGCACCAAGTGCATCAAATACCTGCTGTTCGGATTTAACT
TCATCTTCTGGCTTGCCGGGATTGCTGTCCTTGCCATTGGACTATGGCTCCGATTCGACTCTCAGACCAA
GAGCATCTTCGAGCAAGAAACTAATAATAATAATTCCAGCTTCTACACAGGAGTCTATATTCTGATCGGA
GCCGGCGCCCTCATGATGCTGGTGGGCTTCCTGGGCTGCTGCGGGGCTGTGCAGGAGTCCCAGTGCATGC
TGGGACTGTTCTTCGGCTTCCTCTTGGTGATATTCGCCATTGAAATAGCTGCGGCCATCTGGGGATATTC
CCACAAGGATGAGGTGATTAAGGAAGTCCAGGAGTTTTACAAGGACACCTACAACAAGCTGAAAACCAAG
GATGAGCCCCAGCGGGAAACGCTGAAAGCCATCCACTATGCGTTGAACTGCTGTGGTTTGGCTGGGGGCG
TGGAACAGTTTATCTCAGACATCTGCCCCAAGAAGGACGTACTCGAAACCTTCACCGTGAAGTCCTGTCC
TGATGCCATCAAAGAGGTCTTCGACAATAAATTCCACATCATCGGCGCAGTGGGCATCGGCATTGCCGTG
GTCATGATATTTGGCATGATCTTCAGTATGATCTTGTGCTGTGCTATCCGCAGGAACCGCGAGATGGTCT
AGGGATCCAAGGGCGAATTCTGCAGTCGACGGTACCGCGG
