[The description below was written by a language model from this plasmid's Addgene catalogue record.]
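Description:
Dronpa3-CD9-10 is a mammalian expression plasmid that encodes human CD9 (also known as TSPAN29, MRP-1 or DRAP-27) fused to the fluorescent protein Dronpa3. It is built on a Dronpa3 vector backbone of about 4.75 kb (excluding the insert). The plasmid is maintained at high copy number in E. coli under kanamycin selection, and it carries a neomycin resistance marker so that transfected mammalian cells can be selected with G418 to derive stable lines. The record does not include a feature table, so the origin of replication and the exact arrangement of the resistance cassette are not stated.

Expression of the fusion is driven by the CMV promoter, a strong constitutive promoter in most mammalian cell lines. The listed 3′ sequencing primer suggests that an SV40 polyadenylation signal follows the coding region. CD9 is a tetraspanin, a four-pass transmembrane protein found at the plasma membrane, so the fusion serves as a marker for tetraspanin and membrane localization, as the stated purpose indicates. Dronpa3 belongs to the Dronpa family of green, reversibly photoswitchable fluorescent proteins. The record gives its excitation maximum as 503 nm and its emission maximum as 518 nm. The order of the two fusion partners is not explicitly recorded. The name may imply that Dronpa3 lies at the N-terminus of CD9 with a 10-residue linker, but this is not confirmed in the catalogue fields. The cloning method is listed as unknown. The construct is typically used for live-cell fluorescence imaging of CD9 distribution in membranes.
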