Addgene plasmid #57310: Dronpa3-CD9-10
Purpose: Localization: Tetraspanin/Membrane, Excitation: 503, Emission: 518
Depositing lab: Michael Davidson. Depositing organization: Florida State University, Tallahassee.
Backbone
  Vector backbone: Dronpa3
  Backbone size w/o insert (bp): 4750
  Vector type: Mammalian Expression
  Selectable markers: Neomycin (select with G418)
Growth in bacteria
  Bacterial resistance: Kanamycin, 50 μg/mL
  Growth temperature: 37°C
  Growth strain: DH5alpha
  Copy number: High Copy
Gene/Insert
  Gene/Insert name: CD9 (alt name: NM_001769.2)
  Species: H. sapiens (human)
  Entrez Gene: CD9 (a.k.a. BTCC-1, DRAP-27, MIC3, MRP-1, TSPAN-29, TSPAN29)
  Promoter: CMV
  Tag / fusion protein: Dronpa3
  Cloning method: Unknown
  Sequencing primers: 5′ CMV-F; 3′ SV40pA-R
Terms and licenses: Academic/Nonprofit Terms; Industry Terms
Depositor comments: . Excitation = 503; Emission = 518
How to cite: Dronpa3-CD9-10 was a gift from Michael Davidson (Addgene plasmid # 57310 ; http://n2t.net/addgene:57310 ; RRID:Addgene_57310)
